Addgene plasmid #142691: TFORF0787
Purpose: Lentiviral vector for overexpressing transcription factor ORFs with unique 24-bp barcodes. Barcodes facilitate identification of transcription factors in pooled screens.
Depositing lab: Feng Zhang. Depositing organization: Broad Institute. Publication: A transcription factor atlas of directed differentiation. Joung J, Ma S, Tay T, Geiger-Schuller KR, Kirchgatterer PC, Verdine VK, Guo B, Arias-Garcia MA, Allen WE, Singh A, Kuksenko O, Abudayyeh OO, Gootenberg JS, Fu Z, Macrae RK, Buenrostro JD, Regev A, Zhang F. Cell. 2023 Jan 5;186(1):209-229.e26. doi: 10.1016/j.cell.2022.11.026. PubMed 36608654.
Backbone
  Vector backbone: pLX_TRC317
  Backbone manufacturer: Broad Institute Genetic Perturbation Platform
  Backbone size w/o insert (bp): 8264
  Vector type: Mammalian Expression, Lentiviral
  Selectable markers: Puromycin
Growth in bacteria
  Bacterial resistance: Ampicillin, 100 μg/mL
  Growth temperature: 37°C
  Growth strain: NEB Stable
  Copy number: High Copy
Gene/Insert
  Gene/Insert name: REPIN1
  Species: H. sapiens (human)
  Insert size (bp): 1976
  Entrez Gene: REPIN1 (a.k.a. AP4, RIP60, ZNF464, Zfp464)
  Promoter: EF1a
  Cloning method: Unknown
  Sequencing primers: 5′ GGGTGGAGACTGAAGTTAGGCCAG; 3′ CACATAGCGTAAAAGGAGCAACATAG
Terms and licenses: Academic/Nonprofit Terms; Industry Terms: Not Available to Industry
Depositor comments: XM_006715949,NM_001099695,XM_006715947,XM_006715948,ENST00000489432 . The transcription factor ORF portion of this plasmid was synthesized by Genewiz. Please test multiple small colonies in case of plasmid recombination. To make this collection available in a timely manner, a portion of this collection was not fully sequenced by Addgene. If an Addgene verified full plasmid sequence is not available, please contact us prior to placing an order to request the full sequence.
How to cite: TFORF0787 was a gift from Feng Zhang (Addgene plasmid # 142691 ; http://n2t.net/addgene:142691 ; RRID:Addgene_142691)
