[The description below was written by a language model from this plasmid's Addgene catalogue record and pLannotate feature annotations shown in this document.]
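Description:
TFORF0787 is a lentiviral mammalian expression plasmid built on the pLX_TRC317 backbone from the Broad Institute Genetic Perturbation Platform. It is one member of a barcoded library of human transcription factor open reading frames. It is propagated in E. coli through a high-copy ColE1/pUC-type origin with ampicillin selection (AmpR), and it also carries an f1 origin and remnants of a lac/T7/T3 cloning region. The depositor notes that the plasmid can recombine, which is a common concern for constructs with repeated LTR sequences.

The viral portion follows a third-generation, self-inactivating design. An RSV promoter drives a truncated HIV-1 5' LTR, followed by the Ψ packaging signal with a partial gag sequence, the Rev response element for Rev-dependent nuclear export of the genomic RNA, a cPPT/CTS element, and a ΔU3 3' LTR with a downstream SV40 polyadenylation signal. Within the provirus, an SV40 early promoter drives puromycin N-acetyltransferase for selection of transduced cells. A separate EF-1α promoter drives the payload, human REPIN1 (also known as RIP60 or ZNF464), a sequence-specific zinc-finger DNA-binding protein. The annotation tool matched only part of the roughly 2 kb insert to the reference protein, and the record lists several transcript isoforms for this ORF. A WPRE downstream of the ORF enhances transcript expression. The unique 24-bp barcode described in the catalogue entry is not annotated in the feature table, so its position is not stated.

The construct is intended for REPIN1 overexpression in mammalian cells. The barcode allows the transcription factor to be identified in pooled screens such as directed differentiation studies.
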