Features (pLannotate 1.2.2; 31 found; start..end, strand, type, name):
      5..231     +  promoter       RSV promoter: Rous sarcoma virus enhancer/promoter
    232..412     +  LTR            5' LTR (truncated): truncated 5' long terminal repeat (LTR) from HIV-1
    459..584     +  misc_feature   HIV-1 Ψ: packaging signal of human immunodeficiency virus type 1
    568..931     +  CDS            HIV-1 gag (fragment): gag protein from human immunodeficiency virus 1; gag
   1077..1310    +  misc_feature   RRE: The Rev response element (RRE) of HIV-1 allows for Rev-dependent mRNA export from the nucleus to the cytoplasm.
   1687..1713    +  CDS            Rev (fragment): human immunodeficiency virus 1 (HIV-1) Rev protein; rev; enhances nuclear export of unspliced and incompletely spliced viral mRNAs
   1720..1743    +  promoter       SV40 promoter (fragment): SV40 early promoter
   1744..1815    +  promoter       SV40 promoter (fragment): SV40 enhancer and early promoter
   1839..1974    +  rep_origin     SV40 ori: SV40 origin of replication
   2020..2616    +  CDS            PuroR (fragment): puromycin N-acetyltransferase; pac from Streptomyces; confers resistance to puromycin
   2665..2782    +  misc_feature   cPPT/CTS: central polypurine tract and central termination sequence of HIV-1
   2847..2913    +  CDS            small t antigen (fragment): SV40 (simian virus 40) small t antigen
   2920..4098    +  promoter       EF-1α promoter: strong constitutive promoter for human elongation factor EF-1α
   4286..5497    +  CDS            REPIN1 (fragment): REPI1_HUMAN - Also known as RIP60, ZNF464. Experimental evidence at protein level: Swiss-Prot protein existence level 1. Sequence-specific double-stranded DNA-binding protein required for initiation of chromosomal DNA replication. Binds on 5'- ATT-3' reiterated sequences downstream of the origin of bidirectional replication (OBR) and a second, homologous ATT sequence of opposite orientation situated within the OBR zone. Facilitates DNA bending. From Homo sapiens (Human).
   6002..6055    +  promoter       U6 promoter (fragment): RNA polymerase III promoter for human U6 snRNA
   6097..6685    +  misc_feature   WPRE: woodchuck hepatitis virus posttranscriptional regulatory element
   6736..6755    +  misc_feature   cPPT/CTS (fragment): central polypurine tract and central termination sequence of HIV-1
   6757..6990    +  LTR            3' LTR (ΔU3): self-inactivating 3' long terminal repeat (LTR) from HIV-1
   7068..7189    +  polyA_signal   SV40 poly(A) signal: SV40 polyadenylation signal
   7229..7364    +  rep_origin     SV40 ori: SV40 origin of replication
   7385..7403    -  promoter       T7 promoter: promoter for bacteriophage T7 RNA polymerase
   7411..7566    +  CDS            lacZα (fragment): LacZα fragment of β-galactosidase; lacZ fragment
   7571..7999    +  rep_origin     f1 ori (sequence partly withheld): f1 bacteriophage origin of replication; arrow indicates direction of (+) strand synthesis
   8052..8156    +  promoter       AmpR promoter: bla
   8157..9017    +  CDS            AmpR: β-lactamase; bla; confers resistance to ampicillin, carbenicillin, and related antibiotics
   9188..9776    +  rep_origin     ori: high-copy-number ColE1/pMB1/pBR322/pUC origin of replication
   9959..10051   +  CDS            lacI (fragment): lac repressor; lacI; The lac repressor binds to the lac operator to inhibit transcription in E. coli. This inhibition can be relieved by adding lactose or isopropyl-β-D-thiogalactopyranoside (IPTG).
  10064..10085   +  protein_bind   CAP binding site: CAP binding activates transcription in the presence of cAMP. E. coli catabolite activator protein
  10100..10130   +  promoter       lac promoter: promoter for the E. coli lac operon
  10138..10154   +  protein_bind   lac operator: The lac repressor binds to the lac operator to inhibit transcription in E. coli. This inhibition can be relieved by adding lactose or isopropyl-β-D-thiogalactopyranoside (IPTG). lac repressor encoded by lacI
  10199..10217   +  promoter       T3 promoter: promoter for bacteriophage T3 RNA polymerase
>Addgene plasmid #142691 | TFORF0787 | addgene full sequence | sequence record 397775 | Addgene NGS Result
TTAATGTAGTCTTATGCAATACTCTTGTAGTCTTGCAACATGGTAACGATGAGTTAGCAACATGCCTTAC
AAGGAGAGAAAAAGCACCGTGCATGCCGATTGGTGGAAGTAAGGTGGTACGATCGTGCCTTATTAGGAAG
GCAACAGACGGGTCTGACATGGATTGGACGAACCACTGAATTGCCGCATTGCAGAGATATTGTATTTAAG
TGCCTAGCTCGATACATAAACGGGTCTCTCTGGTTAGACCAGATCTGAGCCTGGGAGCTCTCTGGCTAAC
TAGGGAACCCACTGCTTAAGCCTCAATAAAGCTTGCCTTGAGTGCTTCAAGTAGTGTGTGCCCGTCTGTT
GTGTGACTCTGGTAACTAGAGATCCCTCAGACCCTTTTAGTCAGTGTGGAAAATCTCTAGCAGTGGCGCC
CGAACAGGGACTTGAAAGCGAAAGGGAAACCAGAGGAGCTCTCTCGACGCAGGACTCGGCTTGCTGAAGC
GCGCACGGCAAGAGGCGAGGGGCGGCGACTGGTGAGTACGCCAAAAATTTTGACTAGCGGAGGCTAGAAG
GAGAGAGATGGGTGCGAGAGCGTCAGTATTAAGCGGGGGAGAATTAGATCGCGATGGGAAAAAATTCGGT
TAAGGCCAGGGGGAAAGAAAAAATATAAATTAAAACATATAGTATGGGCAAGCAGGGAGCTAGAACGATT
CGCAGTTAATCCTGGCCTGTTAGAAACATCAGAAGGCTGTAGACAAATACTGGGACAGCTACAACCATCC
CTTCAGACAGGATCAGAAGAACTTAGATCATTATATAATACAGTAGCAACCCTCTATTGTGTGCATCAAA
GGATAGAGATAAAAGACACCAAGGAAGCTTTAGACAAGATAGAGGAAGAGCAAAACAAAAGTAAGACCAC
CGCACAGCAAGCGGCCGCTGATCTTCAGACCTGGAGGAGGAGATATGAGGGACAATTGGAGAAGTGAATT
ATATAAATATAAAGTAGTAAAAATTGAACCATTAGGAGTAGCACCCACCAAGGCAAAGAGAAGAGTGGTG
CAGAGAGAAAAAAGAGCAGTGGGAATAGGAGCTTTGTTCCTTGGGTTCTTGGGAGCAGCAGGAAGCACTA
TGGGCGCAGCGTCAATGACGCTGACGGTACAGGCCAGACAATTATTGTCTGGTATAGTGCAGCAGCAGAA
CAATTTGCTGAGGGCTATTGAGGCGCAACAGCATCTGTTGCAACTCACAGTCTGGGGCATCAAGCAGCTC
CAGGCAAGAATCCTGGCTGTGGAAAGATACCTAAAGGATCAACAGCTCCTGGGGATTTGGGGTTGCTCTG
GAAAACTCATTTGCACCACTGCTGTGCCTTGGAATGCTAGTTGGAGTAATAAATCTCTGGAACAGATTTG
GAATCACACGACCTGGATGGAGTGGGACAGAGAAATTAACAATTACACAAGCTTAATACACTCCTTAATT
GAAGAATCGCAAAACCAGCAAGAAAAGAATGAACAAGAATTATTGGAATTAGATAAATGGGCAAGTTTGT
GGAATTGGTTTAACATAACAAATTGGCTGTGGTATATAAAATTATTCATAATGATAGTAGGAGGCTTGGT
AGGTTTAAGAATAGTTTTTGCTGTACTTTCTATAGTGAATAGAGTTAGGCAGGGATATTCACCATTATCG
TTTCAGACCCACCTCCCAACCCCGAGGGGACCCATGCATTGCATCTCAATTAGTCAGCAACCAGGTGTGG
AAAGTCCCCAGGCTCCCCAGCAGGCAGAAGTATGCAAAGCATGCGTCTCAATTAGTCAGCAACCATAGTC
CCGCCCCTAACTCCGCCCATCCCGCCCCTAACTCCGCCCAGTTCCGCCCATTCTCCGCCCCATGGCTGAC
TAATTTTTTTTATTTATGCAGAGGCCGAGGCCGCCTCGGCCTCTGAGCTATTCCAGAAGTAGTGAGGAGG
CTTTTTTGGAGGCCTAGGCTTTTGCAAAAAGCTTTCTAGAGGTACCACCGGAGCTTACCATGACCGAGTA
CAAGCCCACGGTGCGCCTCGCCACCCGCGACGACGTCCCCAGGGCCGTACGCACCCTCGCCGCCGCGTTC
GCCGACTACCCCGCCACGCGCCACACCGTCGATCCGGACCGCCACATCGAGCGGGTCACCGAGCTGCAAG
AACTCTTCCTCACGCGCGTCGGGCTCGACATCGGCAAGGTGTGGGTCGCGGACGACGGCGCCGCCGTGGC
GGTCTGGACCACGCCGGAGAGCGTCGAAGCGGGGGCGGTGTTCGCCGAGATCGGCCCGCGCATGGCCGAG
TTGAGCGGTTCCCGGCTGGCCGCGCAGCAACAGATGGAAGGCCTCCTGGCGCCGCACCGGCCCAAGGAGC
CCGCGTGGTTCCTGGCCACCGTCGGCGTCTCGCCCGACCACCAGGGCAAGGGTCTGGGCAGCGCCGTCGT
GCTCCCCGGAGTGGAGGCGGCCGAGCGCGCCGGGGTGCCCGCCTTCCTGGAGACCTCCGCGCCCCGCAAC
CTCCCCTTCTACGAGCGGCTCGGCTTCACCGTCACCGCCGACGTCGAGGTGCCCGAAGGACCGCGCACCT
GGTGCATGACCCGCAAGCCCGGTGCCAGTTAACGAATTCTAGATCTTGAGACAAATGGCAGTATTCATCC
ACAATTTTAAAAGAAAAGGGGGGATTGGGGGGTACAGTGCAGGGGAAAGAATAGTAGACATAATAGCAAC
AGACATACAAACTAAAGAATTACAAAAACAAATTACAAAAATTCAAAATTTTCGGGTTTATTACAGGGAC
AGCAGAGATCCACTTTGGCGCCGGCTCGAGGCCTGCAGGTGCAAAGATGGATAAAGTTTTAAACAGAGAG
GAATCTTTGCAGCTAATGGACCTTCTAGGTCTTGAAAGGAGTGGGAATTGGCTCCGGTGCCCGTCAGTGG
GCAGAGCGCACATCGCCCACAGTCCCCGAGAAGTTGGGGGGAGGGGTCGGCAATTGAACCGGTGCCTAGA
GAAGGTGGCGCGGGGTAAACTGGGAAAGTGATGTCGTGTACTGGCTCCGCCTTTTTCCCGAGGGTGGGGG
AGAACCGTATATAAGTGCAGTAGTCGCCGTGAACGTTCTTTTTCGCAACGGGTTTGCCGCCAGAACACAG
GTAAGTGCCGTGTGTGGTTCCCGCGGGCCTGGCCTCTTTACGGGTTATGGCCCTTGCGTGCCTTGAATTA
CTTCCACCTGGCTGCAGTACGTGATTCTTGATCCCGAGCTTCGGGTTGGAAGTGGGTGGGAGAGTTCGAG
GCCTTGCGCTTAAGGAGCCCCTTCGCCTCGTGCTTGAGTTGAGGCCTGGCCTGGGCGCTGGGGCCGCCGC
GTGCGAATCTGGTGGCACCTTCGCGCCTGTCTCGCTGCTTTCGATAAGTCTCTAGCCATTTAAAATTTTT
GATGACCTGCTGCGACGCTTTTTTTCTGGCAAGATAGTCTTGTAAATGCGGGCCAAGATCTGCACACTGG
TATTTCGGTTTTTGGGGCCGCGGGCGGCGACGGGGCCCGTGCGTCCCAGCGCACATGTTCGGCGAGGCGG
GGCCTGCGAGCGCGGCCACCGAGAATCGGACGGGGGTAGTCTCAAGCTGGCCGGCCTGCTCTGGTGCCTG
GCCTCGCGCCGCCGTGTATCGCCCCGCCCTGGGCGGCAAGGCTGGCCCGGTCGGCACCAGTTGCGTGAGC
GGAAAGATGGCCGCTTCCCGGCCCTGCTGCAGGGAGCTCAAAATGGAGGACGCGGCGCTCGGGAGAGCGG
GCGGGTGAGTCACCCACACAAAGGAAAAGGGCCTTTCCGTCCTCAGCCGTCGCTTCATGTGACTCCACGG
AGTACCGGGCGCCGTCCAGGCACCTCGATTAGTTCTCGAGCTTTTGGAGTACGTCGTCTTTAGGTTGGGG
GGAGGGGTTTTATGCGATGGAGTTTCCCCACACTGAGTGGGTGGAGACTGAAGTTAGGCCAGCTTGGCAC
TTGATGTAATTCTCCTTGGAATTTGCCCTTTTTGAGTTTGGATCTTGGTTCATTCTCAAGCCTCAGACAG
TGGTTCAAAGTTTTTTTCTTCCATTTCAGGTGTCGTGAGGCTAGCACCGCCACCATGGGGATAGGGGTGT
CTTTATTACTGCAGTTTTCTCTAACACCTGGGGGCTACCGGAGTGTGGGCCGAAGCAGGCGCTGCAGCCG
CGGAAGTATCCCCAGGAACATCCCCAAGAGGAGCTGGAAAAAGCCTCATCCCCAGCTCTGCAGTCTCCAG
GCAGAGGAAGAACCGATGCTGGAACGTCGTTGCAGGGGCCCCCTGGCCATGGGCCTGGCCCAGCCCCGAC
TCCTTTCTGGGCCCTCCCAGGAGTCACCCCAGACCCTGGGGAAGGAGTCCCGCGGGCTGAGGCAACAAGG
CACGTCAGTGGCCCAGTCTGGTGCCCAAGCCCCAGGCAGGGCCCATCGCTGTGCCCACTGTCGAAGGCAC
TTCCCTGGCTGGGTGGCTCTGTGGCTTCACACCCGCCGGTGCCAGGCCCGGCTGCCCTTGCCCTGCCCTG
AGTGTGGCCGTCGCTTTCGCCATGCCCCCTTCTTAGCACTGCACCGCCAGGTCCATGCTGCTGCCACCCC
AGACCTGGGCTTTGCCTGCCACCTCTGTGGGCAGAGCTTCCGAGGCTGGGTGGCCCTGGTTCTGCATCTG
CGGGCCCATTCAGCTGCAAAGCGGCCCATCGCTTGTCCCAAATGCGAGAGACGCTTCTGGCGACGAAAGC
AGCTTCGAGCTCATCTGCGGCGGTGCCACCCTCCCGCCCCGGAGGCCCGGCCCTTCATATGCGGCAACTG
TGGCCGGAGCTTTGCCCAGTGGGACCAGCTAGTTGCCCACAAGCGGGTGCACGTAGCTGAGGCCCTGGAG
GAGGCCGCAGCCAAGGCTCTGGGGCCCCGGCCCAGGGGCCGCCCCGCGGTGACCGCCCCCCGGCCCGGTG
GAGATGCCGTCGACCGCCCCTTCCAGTGTGCCTGTTGTGGCAAGCGCTTCCGGCACAAGCCCAACTTGAT
CGCTCACCGCCGCGTGCACACGGGCGAGCGGCCCCACCAGTGCCCCGAGTGCGGGAAGCGCTTTACCAAT
AAGCCCTATCTGACTTCGCACCGGCGCATCCACACCGGCGAGAAGCCCTACCCGTGCAAAGAGTGCGGCC
GCCGCTTCCGGCACAAACCCAACCTGCTGTCTCACAGCAAGATTCACAAGCGATCCGAGGGGTCGGCCCA
GGCCGCCCCCGGCCCGGGGAGCCCCCAGCTGCCAGCCGGCCCCCAGGAGTCCGCGGCCGAGCCCACCCCG
GCGGTACCTCTGAAACCGGCCCAGGAGCCGCCGCCAGGGGCCCCGCCAGAGCACCCGCAGGACCCGATCG
AAGCCCCCCCCTCCCTCTACAGCTGCGACGACTGCGGCAGGAGCTTCCGGCTGGAGCGCTTCCTGCGGGC
CCACCAGCGGCAGCACACCGGGGAGCGGCCCTTCACCTGCGCCGAGTGCGGGAAGAACTTCGGCAAGAAG
ACGCACCTGGTGGCGCACTCGCGCGTGCACTCCGGCGAGCGGCCCTTCGCCTGCGAGGAGTGCGGCCGCC
GCTTCTCCCAGGGCAGCCATCTGGCGGCGCATCGGCGCGACCACGCCCCCGATCGGCCCTTCGTGTGTCC
CGACTGCGGCAAGGCCTTCCGCCACAAACCCTACCTGGCGGCGCACCGGCGCATCCACACCGGCGAGAAG
CCCTACGTCTGCCCCGACTGCGGCAAAGCCTTCAGCCAGAAGTCCAACCTGGTGTCGCACCGGCGCATCC
ACACGGGCGAGCGGCCCTACGCCTGTCCCGACTGCGACCGCAGCTTCAGCCAGAAGTCCAACCTCATCAC
CCACCGCAAGAGCCACATCCGGGACGGCGCCTTCTGCTGTGCCATCTGTGGCCAGACCTTCGACGACGAG
GAGAGACTCCTGGCCCACCAGAAGAAGCACGATGTCTAGTAATGAACTAGTCCGTAACTTGAAAGTATTT
CGATTTCTTGGCTTTATATATCTTGTGGAAAGGACGATCTGGGCGCCATAACACACGTGTCACGCGTTAA
GTCGACAATCAACCTCTGGATTACAAAATTTGTGAAAGATTGACTGGTATTCTTAACTATGTTGCTCCTT
TTACGCTATGTGGATACGCTGCTTTAATGCCTTTGTATCATGCTATTGCTTCCCGTATGGCTTTCATTTT
CTCCTCCTTGTATAAATCCTGGTTGCTGTCTCTTTATGAGGAGTTGTGGCCCGTTGTCAGGCAACGTGGC
GTGGTGTGCACTGTGTTTGCTGACGCAACCCCCACTGGTTGGGGCATTGCCACCACCTGTCAGCTCCTTT
CCGGGACTTTCGCTTTCCCCCTCCCTATTGCCACGGCGGAACTCATCGCCGCCTGCCTTGCCCGCTGCTG
GACAGGGGCTCGGCTGTTGGGCACTGACAATTCCGTGGTGTTGTCGGGGAAATCATCGTCCTTTCCTTGG
CTGCTCGCCTGTGTTGCCACCTGGATTCTGCGCGGGACGTCCTTCTGCTACGTCCCTTCGGCCCTCAATC
CAGCGGACCTTCCTTCCCGCGGCCTGCTGCCGGCTCTGCGGCCTCTTCCGCGTCTTCGCCTTCGCCCTCA
GACGAGTCGGATCTCCCTTTGGGCCGCCTCCCCGCGTCGACTTTAAGACCAATGACTTACAAGGCAGCTG
TAGATCTTAGCCACTTTTTAAAAGAAAAGGGGGGACTGGAAGGGCTAATTCACTCCCAACGAAGACAAGA
TCTGCTTTTTGCTTGTACTGGGTCTCTCTGGTTAGACCAGATCTGAGCCTGGGAGCTCTCTGGCTAACTA
GGGAACCCACTGCTTAAGCCTCAATAAAGCTTGCCTTGAGTGCTTCAAGTAGTGTGTGCCCGTCTGTTGT
GTGACTCTGGTAACTAGAGATCCCTCAGACCCTTTTAGTCAGTGTGGAAAATCTCTAGCAGTACGTATAG
TAGTTCATGTCATCTTATTATTCAGTATTTATAACTTGCAAAGAAATGAATATCAGAGAGTGAGAGGAAC
TTGTTTATTGCAGCTTATAATGGTTACAAATAAAGCAATAGCATCACAAATTTCACAAATAAAGCATTTT
TTTCACTGCATTCTAGTTGTGGTTTGTCCAAACTCATCAATGTATCTTATCATGTCTGGCTCTAGCTATC
CCGCCCCTAACTCCGCCCATCCCGCCCCTAACTCCGCCCAGTTCCGCCCATTCTCCGCCCCATGGCTGAC
TAATTTTTTTTATTTATGCAGAGGCCGAGGCCGCCTCGGCCTCTGAGCTATTCCAGAAGTAGTGAGGAGG
CTTTTTTGGAGGCCTAGGGACGTACCCAATTCGCCCTATAGTGAGTCGTATTACGCGCGCTCACTGGCCG
TCGTTTTACAACGTCGTGACTGGGAAAACCCTGGCGTTACCCAACTTAATCGCCTTGCAGCACATCCCCC
TTTCGCCAGCTGGCGTAATAGCGAAGAGGCCCGCACCGATCGCCCTTCCCAACAGTTGCGCAGCCTGAAT
GGCGAATGGG
[124 nt withheld, positions 7571-7694]
C
[91 nt withheld, positions 7696-7786]
A
[49 nt withheld, positions 7788-7836]
CCTTTGACGTTGGAGTCCACGTTCTTT
[37 nt withheld, positions 7864-7900]
ACCCTATCTCGGTCTATTCTTTTGATTTATAAGGGATTTTGCCGATTTCGGCCTATTGGTTAAAAAATGA
GCTGATTTAACAAAAATTTAACGCGAATTTTAACAAAATATTAACGCTTACAATTTAGGTGGCACTTTTC
GGGGAAATGTGCGCGGAACCCCTATTTGTTTATTTTTCTAAATACATTCAAATATGTATCCGCTCATGAG
ACAATAACCCTGATAAATGCTTCAATAATATTGAAAAAGGAAGAGTATGAGTATTCAACATTTCCGTGTC
GCCCTTATTCCCTTTTTTGCGGCATTTTGCCTTCCTGTTTTTGCTCACCCAGAAACGCTGGTGAAAGTAA
AAGATGCTGAAGATCAGTTGGGTGCACGAGTGGGTTACATCGAACTGGATCTCAACAGCGGTAAGATCCT
TGAGAGTTTTCGCCCCGAAGAACGTTTTCCAATGATGAGCACTTTTAAAGTTCTGCTATGTGGCGCGGTA
TTATCCCGTATTGACGCCGGGCAAGAGCAACTCGGTCGCCGCATACACTATTCTCAGAATGACTTGGTTG
AGTACTCACCAGTCACAGAAAAGCATCTTACGGATGGCATGACAGTAAGAGAATTATGCAGTGCTGCCAT
AACCATGAGTGATAACACTGCGGCCAACTTACTTCTGACAACGATCGGAGGACCGAAGGAGCTAACCGCT
TTTTTGCACAACATGGGGGATCATGTAACTCGCCTTGATCGTTGGGAACCGGAGCTGAATGAAGCCATAC
CAAACGACGAGCGTGACACCACGATGCCTGTAGCAATGGCAACAACGTTGCGCAAACTATTAACTGGCGA
ACTACTTACTCTAGCTTCCCGGCAACAATTAATAGACTGGATGGAGGCGGATAAAGTTGCAGGACCACTT
CTGCGCTCGGCCCTTCCGGCTGGCTGGTTTATTGCTGATAAATCTGGAGCCGGTGAGCGTGGGTCTCGCG
GTATCATTGCAGCACTGGGGCCAGATGGTAAGCCCTCCCGTATCGTAGTTATCTACACGACGGGGAGTCA
GGCAACTATGGATGAACGAAATAGACAGATCGCTGAGATAGGTGCCTCACTGATTAAGCATTGGTAACTG
TCAGACCAAGTTTACTCATATATACTTTAGATTGATTTAAAACTTCATTTTTAATTTAAAAGGATCTAGG
TGAAGATCCTTTTTGATAATCTCATGACCAAAATCCCTTAACGTGAGTTTTCGTTCCACTGAGCGTCAGA
CCCCGTAGAAAAGATCAAAGGATCTTCTTGAGATCCTTTTTTTCTGCGCGTAATCTGCTGCTTGCAAACA
AAAAAACCACCGCTACCAGCGGTGGTTTGTTTGCCGGATCAAGAGCTACCAACTCTTTTTCCGAAGGTAA
CTGGCTTCAGCAGAGCGCAGATACCAAATACTGTTCTTCTAGTGTAGCCGTAGTTAGGCCACCACTTCAA
GAACTCTGTAGCACCGCCTACATACCTCGCTCTGCTAATCCTGTTACCAGTGGCTGCTGCCAGTGGCGAT
AAGTCGTGTCTTACCGGGTTGGACTCAAGACGATAGTTACCGGATAAGGCGCAGCGGTCGGGCTGAACGG
GGGGTTCGTGCACACAGCCCAGCTTGGAGCGAACGACCTACACCGAACTGAGATACCTACAGCGTGAGCT
ATGAGAAAGCGCCACGCTTCCCGAAGGGAGAAAGGCGGACAGGTATCCGGTAAGCGGCAGGGTCGGAACA
GGAGAGCGCACGAGGGAGCTTCCAGGGGGAAACGCCTGGTATCTTTATAGTCCTGTCGGGTTTCGCCACC
TCTGACTTGAGCGTCGATTTTTGTGATGCTCGTCAGGGGGGCGGAGCCTATGGAAAAACGCCAGCAACGC
GGCCTTTTTACGGTTCCTGGCCTTTTGCTGGCCTTTTGCTCACATGTTCTTTCCTGCGTTATCCCCTGAT
TCTGTGGATAACCGTATTACCGCCTTTGAGTGAGCTGATACCGCTCGCCGCAGCCGAACGACCGAGCGCA
GCGAGTCAGTGAGCGAGGAAGCGGAAGAGCGCCCAATACGCAAACCGCCTCTCCCCGCGCGTTGGCCGAT
TCATTAATGCAGCTGGCACGACAGGTTTCCCGACTGGAAAGCGGGCAGTGAGCGCAACGCAATTAATGTG
AGTTAGCTCACTCATTAGGCACCCCAGGCTTTACACTTTATGCTTCCGGCTCGTATGTTGTGTGGAATTG
TGAGCGGATAACAATTTCACACAGGAAACAGCTATGACCATGATTACGCCAAGCGCGCAATTAACCCTCA
CTAAAGGGAACAAAAGCTGGAGCTGCAAGC
