>Addgene plasmid #142691 | TFORF0787 | depositor partial sequence | sequence record 280211 | Insert
ACCGCCACCATGGGGATAGGGGTGTCTTTATTACTGCAGTTTTCTCTAACACCTGGGGGCTACCGGAGTG
TGGGCCGAAGCAGGCGCTGCAGCCGCGGAAGTATCCCCAGGAACATCCCCAAGAGGAGCTGGAAAAAGCC
TCATCCCCAGCTCTGCAGTCTCCAGGCAGAGGAAGAACCGATGCTGGAACGTCGTTGCAGGGGCCCCCTG
GCCATGGGCCTGGCCCAGCCCCGACTCCTTTCTGGGCCCTCCCAGGAGTCACCCCAGACCCTGGGGAAGG
AGTCCCGCGGGCTGAGGCAACAAGGCACGTCAGTGGCCCAGTCTGGTGCCCAAGCCCCAGGCAGGGCCCA
TCGCTGTGCCCACTGTCGAAGGCACTTCCCTGGCTGGGTGGCTCTGTGGCTTCACACCCGCCGGTGCCAG
GCCCGGCTGCCCTTGCCCTGCCCTGAGTGTGGCCGTCGCTTTCGCCATGCCCCCTTCTTAGCACTGCACC
GCCAGGTCCATGCTGCTGCCACCCCAGACCTGGGCTTTGCCTGCCACCTCTGTGGGCAGAGCTTCCGAGG
CTGGGTGGCCCTGGTTCTGCATCTGCGGGCCCATTCAGCTGCAAAGCGGCCCATCGCTTGTCCCAAATGC
GAGAGACGCTTCTGGCGACGAAAGCAGCTTCGAGCTCATCTGCGGCGGTGCCACCCTCCCGCCCCGGAGG
CCCGGCCCTTCATATGCGGCAACTGTGGCCGGAGCTTTGCCCAGTGGGACCAGCTAGTTGCCCACAAGCG
GGTGCACGTAGCTGAGGCCCTGGAGGAGGCCGCAGCCAAGGCTCTGGGGCCCCGGCCCAGGGGCCGCCCC
GCGGTGACCGCCCCCCGGCCCGGTGGAGATGCCGTCGACCGCCCCTTCCAGTGTGCCTGTTGTGGCAAGC
GCTTCCGGCACAAGCCCAACTTGATCGCTCACCGCCGCGTGCACACGGGCGAGCGGCCCCACCAGTGCCC
CGAGTGCGGGAAGCGCTTTACCAATAAGCCCTATCTGACTTCGCACCGGCGCATCCACACCGGCGAGAAG
CCCTACCCGTGCAAAGAGTGCGGCCGCCGCTTCCGGCACAAACCCAACCTGCTGTCTCACAGCAAGATTC
ACAAGCGATCCGAGGGGTCGGCCCAGGCCGCCCCCGGCCCGGGGAGCCCCCAGCTGCCAGCCGGCCCCCA
GGAGTCCGCGGCCGAGCCCACCCCGGCGGTACCTCTGAAACCGGCCCAGGAGCCGCCGCCAGGGGCCCCG
CCAGAGCACCCGCAGGACCCGATCGAAGCCCCCCCCTCCCTCTACAGCTGCGACGACTGCGGCAGGAGCT
TCCGGCTGGAGCGCTTCCTGCGGGCCCACCAGCGGCAGCACACCGGGGAGCGGCCCTTCACCTGCGCCGA
GTGCGGGAAGAACTTCGGCAAGAAGACGCACCTGGTGGCGCACTCGCGCGTGCACTCCGGCGAGCGGCCC
TTCGCCTGCGAGGAGTGCGGCCGCCGCTTCTCCCAGGGCAGCCATCTGGCGGCGCATCGGCGCGACCACG
CCCCCGATCGGCCCTTCGTGTGTCCCGACTGCGGCAAGGCCTTCCGCCACAAACCCTACCTGGCGGCGCA
CCGGCGCATCCACACCGGCGAGAAGCCCTACGTCTGCCCCGACTGCGGCAAAGCCTTCAGCCAGAAGTCC
AACCTGGTGTCGCACCGGCGCATCCACACGGGCGAGCGGCCCTACGCCTGTCCCGACTGCGACCGCAGCT
TCAGCCAGAAGTCCAACCTCATCACCCACCGCAAGAGCCACATCCGGGACGGCGCCTTCTGCTGTGCCAT
CTGTGGCCAGACCTTCGACGACGAGGAGAGACTCCTGGCCCACCAGAAGAAGCACGATGTCTAGTAATGA
ACTAGTCCGTAACTTGAAAGTATTTCGATTTCTTGGCTTTATATATCTTGTGGAAAGGACGATCTGGGCG
CCATAACACACGTGTC
