>Addgene plasmid #142691 | TFORF0787 | depositor partial sequence | sequence record 280212 | Barcode
TCTGGGCGCCATAACACACGTGTC
